Addgene plasmid #161093: pDONR221-SLC29A1_STOP
Purpose: Gateway entry clone with codon-optimized ORF sequence for subcloning into custom expression vectors. Contains a STOP codon at the end of the codon-optimized ORF sequence.
Depositing lab: RESOLUTE Consortium & Giulio Superti-Furga. Depositing organization: CeMM Research Center for Molecular Medicine. Publication: The RESOLUTE consortium: unlocking SLC transporters for drug discovery. Superti-Furga G, Lackner D, Wiedmer T, Ingles-Prieto A, Barbosa B, Girardi E, Goldmann U, Gurtl B, Klavins K, Klimek C, Lindinger S, Lineiro-Retes E, Muller AC, Onstein S, Redinger G, Reil D, Sedlyarov V, Wolf G, Crawford M, Everley R, ... Steppan CM. Nat Rev Drug Discov. 2020 Jul;19(7):429-430. doi: 10.1038/d41573-020-00056-6. PubMed 32265506.
Backbone
  Vector backbone: pDONR221
  Backbone manufacturer: ThermoFisher Scientific
  Backbone size w/o insert (bp): 2550
  Vector type: Mammalian Expression
Growth in bacteria
  Bacterial resistance: Kanamycin, 50 μg/mL
  Growth temperature: 37°C
  Growth strain: NEB Stable
  Copy number: High Copy
Gene/Insert
  Gene/Insert name: SLC29A1 (alt name: ENT1)
  Species: H. sapiens (human)
  Insert size (bp): 1371
  Entrez Gene: SLC29A1 (a.k.a. AUG, ENT1, hENT1)
  Cloning method: Gateway Cloning
  Sequencing primers: 5′ M13-fwd; 3′ M13-rev
Terms and licenses: Academic/Nonprofit Terms; Industry Terms
Depositor comments: This plasmid contains a STOP codon at the end of the codon-optimized ORF. For the version of this plasmid that does not contain a STOP codon, please see Addgene plasmid 131927 For more information on the full Resolute plasmid collection, please see www.addgene.org/depositor-collections/re-solute/. Please provide your feedback on this plasmid to the RESOLUTE consortium by filling out their RESOLUTE repository feedback form: https://forms.office.com/Pages/ResponsePage.aspx?id=0e05yklzmkS7rjFGQL4N7z4feCLQvEJAmVcOCM_u885UN1JJRko0Ukg4TVQwNTZLOUxPQVJWT1NHUCQlQCN0PWcu
How to cite: pDONR221-SLC29A1_STOP was a gift from RESOLUTE Consortium & Giulio Superti-Furga (Addgene plasmid # 161093 ; http://n2t.net/addgene:161093 ; RRID:Addgene_161093)
