[The description below was written by a language model from this plasmid's Addgene catalogue record and pLannotate feature annotations shown in this document.]
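Description:
pDONR221-SLC29A1_STOP is a Gateway entry clone built on the pDONR221 backbone, carrying a codon-optimized open reading frame for human SLC29A1, also known as ENT1, the equilibrative nucleoside transporter 1. The sequenced plasmid is 3,921 nt and is maintained in E. coli through a high-copy ColE1/pUC-type origin, with selection by a kanamycin resistance gene (aminoglycoside phosphotransferase). Although the catalogue lists the vector type as mammalian expression, the feature table shows no eukaryotic promoter or polyadenylation signal upstream or downstream of the insert, so the plasmid functions as a shuttle or donor for the ORF rather than as an expression vector in its own right.

The SLC29A1 coding sequence is flanked by attL1 and attL2 sites, which allow directional transfer of the ORF into any attR-containing destination vector through an LR Clonase reaction. This version retains a stop codon at the end of the ORF, making it suited to expression of the native, untagged protein or of N-terminally tagged fusions. A companion clone without the stop codon exists for C-terminal fusions. Other annotated backbone elements include rrnB T1 and T2 transcription terminators positioned upstream of the attL1 side, which insulate the insert from read-through transcription in bacteria, a T7 promoter beyond attL2 oriented back toward the insert, and short residual lacI and lacZα fragments with no stated functional role. The construct belongs to a consortium collection of solute carrier clones intended for subcloning into custom expression vectors to study SLC transporters, here a sodium-independent transporter mediating bidirectional nucleoside flux.
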