Features (pLannotate 1.2.2; 10 found; start..end, strand, type, name):
      1..100     +  protein_bind   attL1: mutant version of attL; recombination site for the Gateway® LR reaction LR Clonase™
    106..1473    +  CDS            SLC29A1 (sequence withheld): S29A1_HUMAN - Also known as ENT1. Experimental evidence at protein level: Swiss-Prot protein existence level 1. Mediates both influx and efflux of nucleosides across the membrane (equilibrative transporter). It is sensitive (ES) to low concentrations of the inhibitor nitrobenzylmercaptopurine riboside (NBMPR) and is sodium-independent. It has a higher affinity for adenosine. Inhibited by dipyridamole and dilazep (anticancer chemotherapeutics drugs). From Homo sapiens (Human).
   1478..1577    -  protein_bind   attL2: mutant version of attL; recombination site for the Gateway® LR reaction LR Clonase™
   1595..1613    -  promoter       T7 promoter: promoter for bacteriophage T7 RNA polymerase
   1747..2556    +  CDS            KanR: aminoglycoside phosphotransferase; aph(3')-Ia; confers resistance to kanamycin in bacteria or G418 (Geneticin®) in eukaryotes
   2703..3291    +  rep_origin     ori: high-copy-number ColE1/pMB1/pBR322/pUC origin of replication
   3474..3566    +  CDS            lacI (fragment): lac repressor; lacI; The lac repressor binds to the lac operator to inhibit transcription in E. coli. This inhibition can be relieved by adding lactose or isopropyl-β-D-thiogalactopyranoside (IPTG).
   3621..3648    -  terminator     rrnB T2 terminator: transcription terminator T2 from the E. coli rrnB gene
   3780..3823    +  terminator     rrnB T1 terminator: Escherichia coli rrnB; transcription terminator T1 from the E. coli rrnB gene
   3870..3906    -  CDS            lacZα (fragment): LacZα fragment of β-galactosidase; lacZ fragment
>Addgene plasmid #161093 | pDONR221-SLC29A1_STOP | addgene full sequence | sequence record 383938 | Addgene NGS Result
CAAATAATGATTTTATTTTGACTGATAGTGACCTGTTCGTTGCAACACATTGATGAGCAATGCTTTTTTA
TAATGCCAACTTTGTACAAAAAAGCAGGCTCCACC
[1368 nt withheld, positions 106-1473]
TAAGACCCAGCTTTCTTGTACAAAGTTGGCATTATAAGAAAGCATTGCTTATCAATTTGTTGCAACGAAC
AGGTCACTATCAGTCAAAATAAAATCATTATTTGCCATCCAGCTGATATCCCCTATAGTGAGTCGTATTA
CATGGTCATAGCTGTTTCCTGGCAGCTCTGGCCCGTGTCTCAAAATCTCTGATGTTACATTGCACAAGAT
AAAAATATATCATCATGAACAATAAAACTGTCTGCTTACATAAACAGTAATACAAGGGGTGTTATGAGCC
ATATTCAACGGGAAACGTCGAGGCCGCGATTAAATTCCAACATGGATGCTGATTTATATGGGTATAAATG
GGCTCGCGATAATGTCGGGCAATCAGGTGCGACAATCTATCGCTTGTATGGGAAGCCCGATGCGCCAGAG
TTGTTTCTGAAACATGGCAAAGGTAGCGTTGCCAATGATGTTACAGATGAGATGGTCAGACTAAACTGGC
TGACGGAATTTATGCCTCTTCCGACCATCAAGCATTTTATCCGTACTCCTGATGATGCATGGTTACTCAC
CACTGCGATCCCCGGAAAAACAGCATTCCAGGTATTAGAAGAATATCCTGATTCAGGTGAAAATATTGTT
GATGCGCTGGCAGTGTTCCTGCGCCGGTTGCATTCGATTCCTGTTTGTAATTGTCCTTTTAACAGCGATC
GCGTATTTCGTCTCGCTCAGGCGCAATCACGAATGAATAACGGTTTGGTTGATGCGAGTGATTTTGATGA
CGAGCGTAATGGCTGGCCTGTTGAACAAGTCTGGAAAGAAATGCATAAACTTTTGCCATTCTCACCGGAT
TCAGTCGTCACTCATGGTGATTTCTCACTTGATAACCTTATTTTTGACGAGGGGAAATTAATAGGTTGTA
TTGATGTTGGACGAGTCGGAATCGCAGACCGATACCAGGATCTTGCCATCCTATGGAACTGCCTCGGTGA
GTTTTCTCCTTCATTACAGAAACGGCTTTTTCAAAAATATGGTATTGATAATCCTGATATGAATAAATTG
CAGTTTCATTTGATGCTCGATGAGTTTTTCTAATCAGAATTGGTTAATTGGTTGTAACACTGGCAGAGCA
TTACGCTGACTTGACGGGACGGCGCAAGCTCATGACCAAAATCCCTTAACGTGAGTTACGCGTCGTTCCA
CTGAGCGTCAGACCCCGTAGAAAAGATCAAAGGATCTTCTTGAGATCCTTTTTTTCTGCGCGTAATCTGC
TGCTTGCAAACAAAAAAACCACCGCTACCAGCGGTGGTTTGTTTGCCGGATCAAGAGCTACCAACTCTTT
TTCCGAAGGTAACTGGCTTCAGCAGAGCGCAGATACCAAATACTGTTCTTCTAGTGTAGCCGTAGTTAGG
CCACCACTTCAAGAACTCTGTAGCACCGCCTACATACCTCGCTCTGCTAATCCTGTTACCAGTGGCTGCT
GCCAGTGGCGATAAGTCGTGTCTTACCGGGTTGGACTCAAGACGATAGTTACCGGATAAGGCGCAGCGGT
CGGGCTGAACGGGGGGTTCGTGCACACAGCCCAGCTTGGAGCGAACGACCTACACCGAACTGAGATACCT
ACAGCGTGAGCTATGAGAAAGCGCCACGCTTCCCGAAGGGAGAAAGGCGGACAGGTATCCGGTAAGCGGC
AGGGTCGGAACAGGAGAGCGCACGAGGGAGCTTCCAGGGGGAAACGCCTGGTATCTTTATAGTCCTGTCG
GGTTTCGCCACCTCTGACTTGAGCGTCGATTTTTGTGATGCTCGTCAGGGGGGCGGAGCCTATGGAAAAA
CGCCAGCAACGCGGCCTTTTTACGGTTCCTGGCCTTTTGCTGGCCTTTTGCTCACATGTTCTTTCCTGCG
TTATCCCCTGATTCTGTGGATAACCGTATTACCGCCTTTGAGTGAGCTGATACCGCTCGCCGCAGCCGAA
CGACCGAGCGCAGCGAGTCAGTGAGCGAGGAAGCGGAAGAGCGCCCAATACGCAAACCGCCTCTCCCCGC
GCGTTGGCCGATTCATTAATGCAGCTGGCACGACAGGTTTCCCGACTGGAAAGCGGGCAGTGAGCGCAAC
GCAATTAATACGCGTACCGCTAGCCAGGAAGAGTTTGTAGAAACGCAAAAAGGCCATCCGTCAGGATGGC
CTTCTGCTTAGTTTGATGCCTGGCAGTTTATGGCGGGCGTCCTGCCCGCCACCCTCCGGGCCGTTGCTTC
ACAACGTTCAAATCCGCTCCCGGCGGATTTGTCCTACTCAGGAGAGCGTTCACCGACAAACAACAGATAA
AACGAAAGGCCCAGTCTTCCGACTGAGCCTTTCGTTTTATTTGATGCCTGGCAGTTCCCTACTCTCGCGT
TAACGCTAGCATGGATGTTTTCCCAGTCACGACGTTGTAAAACGACGGCCAGTCTTAAGCTCGGGCCC
