>Addgene plasmid #161093 | pDONR221-SLC29A1_STOP | depositor partial sequence | sequence record 312121 | Codon-optimized ORF of SLC29A1
[1368 nt withheld, positions 1-1368]
TAA
